Addgene plasmid #126066: pTEI126
Purpose: Module 1 vector of PlaMiNGo toolkit for expression of plastid targeted GFP1-10 in plant cell
Depositing lab: Ralf-Bernd Klösgen. Depositing organization: Martin-Luther-Universitaet Halle-Wittenberg. Publication: Targeting specificity of nuclear-encoded organelle proteins with a self-assembling split-fluorescent protein toolkit. Sharma M, Kretschmer C, Lampe C, Stuttmann J, Klosgen RB. J Cell Sci. 2019 Jun 3;132(11). pii: jcs.230839. doi: 10.1242/jcs.230839. PubMed 31085714.
Backbone
  Vector backbone: pICH47742
  Total vector size (bp): 7352
  Vector type: Plant Expression ; Binary
Growth in bacteria
  Bacterial resistance: Ampicillin, 100 μg/mL
  Growth temperature: 37°C
  Growth strain: DH5alpha
  Copy number: Unknown
Gene/Insert
  Gene/Insert name: Chloroplastic FNR transit peptide (alt name: FNR (tp))
  Species: Spinacia oleracea
  Insert size (bp): 834
  GenBank ID: M86349.1
  Promoter: 'long' CaMV35S
  Tag / fusion protein: GFP1-10 (C terminal on insert)
  Cloning method: Restriction Enzyme; 5′ cloning site BsaI (destroyed during cloning); 3′ cloning site BsaI (destroyed during cloning)
  Sequencing primers: 5′ ACGCTCGAGTATAAGAGCTC
Terms and licenses: Academic/Nonprofit Terms; Industry Terms: Not Available to Industry
How to cite: pTEI126 was a gift from Ralf-Bernd Klösgen (Addgene plasmid # 126066 ; http://n2t.net/addgene:126066 ; RRID:Addgene_126066)
