[The description below was written by a language model from this plasmid's Addgene catalogue record and pLannotate feature annotations shown in this document.]
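Description:
pTEI126 is a plant binary expression vector built on the pICH47742 backbone, a Golden Gate-type acceptor into which the insert was assembled through BsaI sites that were destroyed during cloning. It serves as a Module 1 vector of the PlaMiNGo toolkit. The 7,352 bp plasmid carries two replication systems: a high-copy ColE1/pUC-type origin for propagation in E. coli, and the broad-host-range incP oriV with its trfA replication initiator, which is the arrangement normally used to maintain binary vectors in Agrobacterium. Selection in bacteria is by ampicillin through the bla gene. No plant selectable marker is annotated between the T-DNA borders.

The expression cassette lies between the nopaline-type left and right T-DNA border repeats. It is driven by the "long" CaMV 35S promoter. The circular map places the core promoter at the start of the sequence, and the upstream CaMV-derived region at the end of the record is annotated as fragments of the viral IBMP coding sequence, most likely because the extended promoter overlaps that viral gene. A TMV Ω leader follows as a translational enhancer, then the chloroplast transit peptide of spinach ferredoxin-NADP+ reductase (FNR) fused at its C-terminus to GFP1-10, the first ten β-strands of superfolder GFP, and the cassette ends with the octopine synthase terminator. The transit peptide directs the non-fluorescent GFP1-10 fragment into plastids. There it can complement a GFP11-tagged protein that reaches the same compartment, restoring fluorescence. The construct therefore acts as the plastid-localised detector in a self-assembling split-GFP assay for testing the organelle targeting specificity of nuclear-encoded proteins in plant cells.
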