Features (pLannotate 1.2.2; 16 found; start..end, strand, type, name):
      1..346     +  promoter       CaMV 35S promoter: strong constitutive promoter from cauliflower mosaic virus
    298..344     +  promoter       minimal CaMV 35S promoter: minimal 35S promoter from cauliflower mosaic virus
    375..428     +  misc_feature   TMV Ω: translational enhancer from the tobacco mosaic virus 5'-leader sequence (Gallie et al., 1988)
    437..610     +  CDS            PETH (fragment): FENR_SPIOL - Experimental evidence at protein level: Swiss-Prot protein existence level 1. May play a key role in regulating the relative amounts of cyclic and non-cyclic electron flow to meet the demands of the plant for ATP and reducing power. From Spinacia oleracea (Spinach).
    605..1246    +  CDS            GFP(1-10): fragment of superfolder GFP consisting of the first 10 β-strands associates with GFP11, the 11th β-strand, to reconstitute fluorescent GFP (Cabantous et al., 2005; Kamiyama et al., 2016)
   1277..1984    +  terminator     OCS terminator: octopine synthase terminator
   2033..2057    +  misc_feature   RB T-DNA repeat: right border repeat from nopaline C58 T-DNA
   2169..2189    -  CDS            TetR (fragment): tetracycline resistance regulatory protein; tetR
   2216..3361    -  CDS            trfA: TRFA_ECOLX - Experimental evidence at protein level: Swiss-Prot protein existence level 1. Also involved in plasmid copy number control, promoting intermolecular coupling of protein bound iterons at oriV, which inhibits replication initiation. From Escherichia coli.
   3697..4285    -  rep_origin     ori: high-copy-number ColE1/pMB1/pBR322/pUC origin of replication
   4456..5316    -  CDS            AmpR: β-lactamase; bla; confers resistance to ampicillin, carbenicillin, and related antibiotics
   5317..5421    -  promoter       AmpR promoter: bla
   5508..6139    -  rep_origin     oriV: incP origin of replication
   6231..6255    +  misc_feature   LB T-DNA repeat: left border repeat from nopaline C58 T-DNA
   6363..7169    +  CDS            IBMP_CAMVB (fragment): Experimental evidence at protein level: Swiss-Prot protein existence level 1. Enhances the ribosomal termination-reinitiation event leading to the translation of major open reading frames on the polycistronic viral RNAs. From Cauliflower mosaic virus (strain Bari 1) (CaMV).
   7171..7350    +  CDS            IBMP_CAMVB (fragment): Experimental evidence at protein level: Swiss-Prot protein existence level 1. Enhances the ribosomal termination-reinitiation event leading to the translation of major open reading frames on the polycistronic viral RNAs. From Cauliflower mosaic virus (strain Bari 1) (CaMV).
>Addgene plasmid #126066 | pTEI126 | addgene full sequence | sequence record 246126 | Addgene NGS Result
TGAGACTTTTCAACAAAGGATAATTTCGGGAAACCTCCTCGGATTCCATTGCCCAGCTATCTGTCACTTC
ATCGAAAGGACAGTAGAAAAGGAAGGTGGCTCCTACAAATGCCATCATTGCGATAAAGGAAAGGCTATCA
TTCAAGATCTCTCTGCCGACAGTGGTCCCAAAGATGGACCCCCACCCACGAGGAGCATCGTGGAAAAAGA
AGAGGTTCCAACCACGTCTACAAAGCAAGTGGATTGATGTGACATCTCCACTGACGTAAGGGATGACGCA
CAATCCCACTATCCTTCGCAAGACCCTTCCTCTATATAAGGAAGTTCATTTCATTTGGAGAGGACACGCT
CGAGTATAAGAGCTCATTTTTACAACAATTACCAACAACAACAAACAACAAACAACATTACAATTACATT
TACAATTATCGATACCATGACCACCGCTGTCACCGCCGCTGTTTCTTTCCCCTCTACCAAAACCACCTCT
CTCTCCGCCCGAAGCTCCTCCGTCATTTCCCCTGACAAAATCAGCTACAAAAAGGTTCCTTTGTACTACA
GGAATGTATCTGCAACTGGGAAAATGGGACCCATCAGGGCCGCAATGTCCAAAGGAGAAGAACTGTTTAC
CGGTGTTGTGCCAATTTTGGTTGAACTCGATGGTGATGTCAACGGACATAAGTTCTCAGTGAGAGGCGAA
GGAGAAGGTGACGCCACCATTGGAAAATTGACTCTTAAATTCATCTGTACTACTGGTAAACTTCCTGTAC
CATGGCCGACTCTCGTAACAACGCTTACGTACGGAGTTCAGTGCTTTTCGAGATACCCAGACCATATGAA
AAGACATGACTTTTTTAAGTCGGCTATGCCTGAAGGTTACGTGCAAGAAAGAACAATTTCGTTCAAAGAT
GATGGAAAATATAAAACTAGAGCAGTTGTTAAATTTGAAGGAGATACTTTGGTTAACCGCATTGAACTGA
AAGGAACAGATTTTAAAGAAGATGGTAATATTCTTGGACACAAACTCGAATACAATTTTAATAGTCATAA
CGTATACATCACTGCTGATAAGCAAAAGAACGGAATTAAAGCGAATTTCACAGTACGCCATAATGTAGAA
GATGGCAGTGTTCAACTTGCCGACCATTACCAACAAAACACCCCTATTGGAGACGGTCCGGTACTTCTTC
CTGATAATCACTACCTCTCAACACAAACAGTCCTGAGCAAAGATCCAAATGAAAAAGGAACAGGTGGCGG
CGGAAGTTAGCTTGTCCTGCTTTAATGAGATATGCGAGAAGCCTATGATCGCATGATATTTGCTTTCAAT
TCTGTTGTGCACGTTGTAAAAAACCTGAGCATGTGTAGCTCAGATCCTTACCGCCGGTTTCGGTTCATTC
TAATGAATATATCACCCGTTACTATCGTATTTTTATGAATAATATTCTCCGTTCAATTTACTGATTGTAC
CCTACTACTTATATGTACAATATTAAAATGAAAACAATATATTGTGCTGAATAGGTTTATAGCGACATCT
ATGATAGAGCGCCACAATAACAAACAATTGCGTTTTATTATTACAAATCCAATTTTAAAAAAAGCGGCAG
AACCGGTCAAACCTAAAAGACTGATTACATAAATCTTATTCAAATTTCAAAAGTGCCCCAGGGGCTAGTA
TCTACGACACACCGAGCGGCGAACTAATAACGCTCACTGAAGGGAACTCCGGTTCCCCGCCGGCGCGCAT
GGGTGAGATTCCTTGAAGTTGAGTATTGGCCGTCCGCTCTACCGAAAGTTACGGGCACCATTCAACCCGG
TCCAGCACGGCGGCCGGGTAACCGACTTGCTGCCCCGAGAATTATGCAGCATTTTTTTGGTGTATGTGGG
CCCCAAATGAAGTGCAGGTCAAACCTTGACAGTGACGACAAATCGTTGGGCGGGTCCAGGGCGAATTTTG
CGACAACATGTCGAGGCTCAGCAGGACCGCTACTATTGTCTTCTGCACGAAGTGGTTTAAACTATCAGTG
TTTGACAGGATATATTGGCGGGTAAACCTAAGAGAAAAGAGCGTTTATTAGAATAATCGGATATTTAAAA
GGGCGTGAAAAGGTTTATCCGTTCGTCCATTTGTATGTGCATGCCAACCACAGGGTTCCCCAGATCAGGC
GCTGGCTGCTGAACCCCCAGCCGGAACTGACCCCACAAGGCCCTAGCGTTTGCAATGCACCAGGTCATCA
TTGACCCAGGCGTGTTCCACCAGGCCGCTGCCTCGCAACTCTTCGCAGGCTTCGCCGACCTGCTCGCGCC
ACTTCTTCACGCGGGTGGAATCCGATCCGCACATGAGGCGGAAGGTTTCCAGCTTGAGCGGGTACGGCTC
CCGGTGCGAGCTGAAATAGTCGAACATCCGTCGGGCCGTCGGCGACAGCTTGCGGTACTTCTCCCATATG
AATTTCGTGTAGTGGTCGCCAGCAAACAGCACGACGATTTCCTCGTCGATCAGGACCTGGCAACGGGACG
TTTTCTTGCCACGGTCCAGGACGCGGAAGCGGTGCAGCAGCGACACCGATTCCAGGTGCCCAACGCGGTC
GGACGTGAAGCCCATCGCCGTCGCCTGTAGGCGCGACAGGCATTCCTCGGCCTTCGTGTAATACCGGCCA
TTGATCGACCAGCCCAGGTCCTGGCAAAGCTCGTAGAACGTGAAGGTGATCGGCTCGCCGATAGGGGTGC
GCTTCGCGTACTCCAACACCTGCTGCCACACCAGTTCGTCATCGTCGGCCCGCAGCTCGACGCCGGTGTA
GGTGATCTTCACGTCCTTGTTGACGTGGAAAATGACCTTGTTTTGCAGCGCCTCGCGCGGGATTTTCTTG
TTGCGCGTGGTGAACAGGGCAGAGCGGGCCGTGTCGTTTGGCATCGCTCGCATCGTGTCCGGCCACGGCG
CAATATCGAACAAGGAAAGCTGCATTTCCTTGATCTGCTGCTTCGTGTGTTTCAGCAACGCGGCCTGCTT
GGCCTCGCTGACCTGTTTTGCCAGGTCCTCGCCGGCGGTTTTTCGCTTCTTGGTCGTCATAGTTCCTCGC
GTGTCGATGGTCATCGACTTCGCCAAACCTGCCGCCTCCTGTTCAAGACGACGCGAACGCTCCACGGCGG
CCGATGGCGCGGGCAGGGCAGGGGGAGCCAGTTGCACGCTGTCGCGCTCGATCTTGGCCGTAGCTTGCTG
GACCATCGAGCCGACGGACTGGAAGGTTTCGCGGGGCGCACGCATGACGGTGCGGCTTGCGATGGTTTCG
GCATCCTCGGCGGAAAACCCCGCGTCGATCAGTTCTTGCCTGTATGCCTTCCGGTCAAACGTCCGATTCA
TTCACCCTCCTTGCGGGATTGCCCCGACTCACGCCGGGGCAATGTGCCCTTATTCCTGATTTGACCCGCC
TGGTGCCTTGGTGTCCAGATAATCCACCTTATCGGCAATGAAGTCGGTCCCGTAGACCGTCTGGCCGTCC
TTCTCGTACTTGGTATTCCGAATCTTGCCCTGCACGAATACCAGCGACCCCTTGCCCAAATACTTGCCGT
GGGCCTCGGCCTGAGAGCCAAAACACTTGATGCGGAAGAAGTCGGTGCGCTCCTGCTTGTCGCCGGCATC
GTTGCGCCACATCTAGGATCTGCCAGGAACCGTAAAAAGGCCGCGTTGCTGGCGTTTTTCCATAGGCTCC
GCCCCCCTGACGAGCATCACAAAAATCGACGCTCAAGTCAGAGGTGGCGAAACCCGACAGGACTATAAAG
ATACCAGGCGTTTCCCCCTGGAAGCTCCCTCGTGCGCTCTCCTGTTCCGACCCTGCCGCTTACCGGATAC
CTGTCCGCCTTTCTCCCTTCGGGAAGCGTGGCGCTTTCTCATAGCTCACGCTGTAGGTATCTCAGTTCGG
TGTAGGTCGTTCGCTCCAAGCTGGGCTGTGTGCACGAACCCCCCGTTCAGCCCGACCGCTGCGCCTTATC
CGGTAACTATCGTCTTGAGTCCAACCCGGTAAGACACGACTTATCGCCACTGGCAGCAGCCACTGGTAAC
AGGATTAGCAGAGCGAGGTATGTAGGCGGTGCTACAGAGTTCTTGAAGTGGTGGCCTAACTACGGCTACA
CTAGAAGAACAGTATTTGGTATCTGCGCTCTGCTGAAGCCAGTTACCTTCGGAAAAAGAGTTGGTAGCTC
TTGATCCGGCAAACAAACCACCGCTGGTAGCGGTGGTTTTTTTGTTTGCAAGCAGCAGATTACGCGCAGA
AAAAAAGGATCTCAAGAAGATCCTTTGATCTTTTCTACGGGGTCTGACGCTCAGTGGAACGAAAACTCAC
GTTAAGGGATTTTGGTCATGAGATTATCAAAAAGGATCTTCACCTAGATCCTTTTAAATTAAAAATGAAG
TTTTAAATCAATCTAAAGTATATATGAGTAAACTTGGTCTGACAGTTACCAATGCTTAATCAGTGAGGCA
CCTATCTCAGCGATCTGTCTATTTCGTTCATCCATAGTTGCCTGACTCCCCGTCGTGTAGATAACTACGA
TACGGGAGGGCTTACCATCTGGCCCCAGTGCTGCAATGATACCGCGAGAACCACGCTCACCGGCTCCAGA
TTTATCAGCAATAAACCAGCCAGCCGGAAGGGCCGAGCGCAGAAGTGGTCCTGCAACTTTATCCGCCTCC
ATCCAGTCTATTAATTGTTGCCGGGAAGCTAGAGTAAGTAGTTCGCCAGTTAATAGTTTGCGCAACGTTG
TTGCCATTGCTACAGGCATCGTGGTGTCACGCTCGTCGTTTGGTATGGCTTCATTCAGCTCCGGTTCCCA
ACGATCAAGGCGAGTTACATGATCCCCCATGTTGTGCAAAAAAGCGGTTAGCTCCTTCGGTCCTCCGATC
GTTGTCAGAAGTAAGTTGGCCGCAGTGTTATCACTCATGGTTATGGCAGCACTGCATAATTCTCTTACTG
TCATGCCATCCGTAAGATGCTTTTCTGTGACTGGTGAGTACTCAACCAAGTCATTCTGAGAATAGTGTAT
GCGGCGACCGAGTTGCTCTTGCCCGGCGTCAATACGGGATAATACCGCGCCACATAGCAGAACTTTAAAA
GTGCTCATCATTGGAAAACGTTCTTCGGGGCGAAAACTCTCAAGGATCTTACCGCTGTTGAGATCCAGTT
CGATGTAACCCACTCGTGCACCCAACTGATCTTCAGCATCTTTTACTTTCACCAGCGTTTCTGGGTGAGC
AAAAACAGGAAGGCAAAATGCCGCAAAAAAGGGAATAAGGGCGACACGGAAATGTTGAATACTCATACTC
TTCCTTTTTCAATATTATTGAAGCATTTATCAAGGTTATTGTCTCATGAGCGGATACATATTTGAATGTA
TTTAGAAAAATAAACAAATAGGGGTTCCGCGCACGAATTGGCCAGCGCTGCCATTTTTGGGGTGAGGCCG
TTCGCGGCCGAGGGGCGCAGCCCCTGGGGGGATGGGAGGCCCGCGTTAGCGGGCCGGGAGGGTTCGAGAA
GGGGGGGCACCCCCCTTCGGCGTGCGCGGTCACGCGCACAGGGCGCAGCCCTGGTTAAAAACAAGGTTTA
TAAATATTGGTTTAAAAGCAGGTTAAAAGACAGGTTAGCGGTGGCCGAAAAACGGGCGGAAACCCTTGCA
AATGCTGGATTTTCTGCCTGTGGACAGCCCCTCAAATGTCAATAGGTGCGCCCCTCATCTGTCAGCACTC
TGCCCCTCAAGTGTCAAGGATCGCGCCCCTCATCTGTCAGTAGTCGCGCCCCTCAAGTGTCAATACCGCA
GGGCACTTATCCCCAGGCTTGTCCACATCATCTGTGGGAAACTCGCGTAAAATCAGGCGTTTTCGCCGAT
TTGCGAGGCTGGCCAGCTCCACGTCGCCGGCCGAAATCGAGCCTGCCCCTCATCTGTCAACGCCGCGCCG
GGTGAGTCGGCCCCTCAAGTGTCAACGTCCGCCCCTCATCTGTCAGTGAGGGCCAAGTTTTCCGCGAGGT
ATCCACAACGCCGGCGGCCGCGGTGTCTCGCACACGGCTTCGACGGCGTTTCTGGCGCGTTTGCAGGGCC
ATAGACGGCCGCCAGCCCAGCGGCGAGGGCAACCAGCCCGGTGAGCGTCGCAAAGGAGATCCTGATCTGA
CTGATGGGCTGCCTGTATCGAGTGGTGATTTTGTGCCGAGCTGCCGGTCGGGGAGCTGTTGGCTGGCTGG
TGGCAGGATATATTGTGGTGTAAACAAATTGACGCTTAGACAACTTAATAACACATTGCGGACGTTTTTA
ATGTACTGGGGTGGATGCAGTGGGCCCCACTCTGTGAAGACAAGCAAGAATTCAAGCTTGGAGGAATTCC
AATCCCACAAAAATCTGAGCTTAACAGCACAGTTGCTCCTCTCAGAGCAGAATCGGGTATTCAACACCCT
CATATCAACTACTACGTTGTGTATAACGGTCCACATGCCGGTATATACGATGACTGGGGTTGTACAAAGG
CGGCAACAAACGGCGTTCCCGGAGTTGCACACAAGAAATTTGCCACTATTACAGAGGCAAGAGCAGCAGC
TGACGCGTACACAACAAGTCAGCAAACAGACAGGTTGAACTTCATCCCCAAAGGAGAAGCTCAACTCAAG
CCCAAGAGCTTTGCTAAGGCCCTAACAAGCCCACCAAAGCAAAAAGCCCACTGGCTCACGCTAGGAACCA
AAAGGCCCAGCAGTGATCCAGCCCCAAAAGAGATCTCCTTTGCCCCGGAGATTACAATGGACGATTTCCT
CTATCTTTACGATCTAGGAAGGAAGTTCGAAGGTGAAGGTGACGACACTATGTTCACCACTGATAATGAG
AAGGTTAGCCTCTTCAATTTCAGAAAGAATGCTGACCCACAGATGGTTAGAGAGGCCTACGCAGCAAGTC
TCATCAAGACGATCTACCCGAGTAACAATCTCCAGGAGATCAAATACCTTCCCAAGAAGGTTAAAGATGC
AGTCAAAAGATTCAGGACTAATTGCATCAAGAACACAGAGAAAGACATATTTCTCAAGATCAGAAGTACT
ATTCCAGTATGGACGATTCAAGGCTTGCTTCATAAACCAAGGCAAGTAATAGAGATTGGAGTCTCTAAAA
AGGTAGTTCCTACTGAATCTAAGGCCATGCATGGAGTCTAAGATTCAAATCGAGGATCTAACAGAACTCG
CCGTCAAGACTGGCGAACAGTTCATACAGAGTCTTTTACGACTCAATGACAAGAAGAAAATCTTCGTCAA
CATGGTGGAGCACGACACTCTGGTCTACTCCAAAAATGTCAAAGATACAGTCTCAGAAGATCAAAGGGCT
AT
